>Addgene plasmid #57728 | Dendra2-LaminB1-10 | depositor partial sequence | sequence record 88882 | insert sequence
GACGTCAGATCCGCTAGCGCTACCGGTCGCCACCATGAACACCCCGGGAATTAACCTGATCAAGGAGGAC
ATGCGCGTGAAGGTGCACATGGAGGGCAACGTGAACGGCCACGCCTTCGTGATCGAGGGCGAGGGCAAGG
GCAAGCCCTACGAGGGCACCCAGACCGCCAACCTGACCGTGAAGGAGGGCGCCCCCCTGCCCTTCAGCTA
CGACATCCTGACCACCGCCGTGCACTACGGCAACCGGGTGTTCACCAAGTACCCCGAGGACATCCCCGAC
TACTTCAAGCAGAGCTTCCCCGAGGGCTACAGCTGGGAGCGCACCATGACCTTCGAGGACAAGGGCATCT
GCACCATCCGCAGCGACATCAGCCTGGAGGGCGACTGCTTCTTCCAGAACGTGCGCTTCAAGGGCACCAA
CTTCCCCCCCAACGGCCCCGTGATGCAGAAGAAGACCCTGAAGTGGGAGCCCAGCACCGAGAAGCTGCAC
GTGCGCGACGGCCTGCTGGTGGGCAACATCAACATGGCCCTGCTGCTGGAGGGCGGCGGCCACTACCTGT
GCGACTTCAAGACCACCTACAAGGCCAAGAAGGTGGTGCAGCTGCCCGACGCCCACTTCGTGGACCACCG
CATCGAGATCCTGGGCAACGACAGCGACTACAACAAGGTGAAGCTGTACGAGCACGCCGTGGCCCGCTAC
AGCCCCCTGCCCAGCCAGGTGTGGTCCGGACTCAGATCTCGAGCTCAAGCTTCGATGGCGACTGCGACCC
CCGTGCCGCCGCGGATGGGCAGCCGCGCTGGCGGCCCCACCACGCCGCTGAGCCCCACGCGCCTGTCGCG
GCTCCAGGAGAAGGAGGAGCTGCGCGAGCTCAATGACCGGCTGGCGGTGTACATCGACAAGGTGCGCAGC
CTGGAGACGGAGAACAGCGCGCTGCAGCTGCAGGTGACGGAGCGCGAGGAGGTGCGCGGCCGTGAGCTCA
CCGGCCTCAAGGCGCTCTACGAGACCGAGCTGGCCGACGCGCGACGCGCGCTCGACGACACGGCCCGCGA
GCGCGCCAAGCTGCAGATCGAGCTGGGCAAGTGCAAGGCGGAACACGACCAGCTGCTCCTCAACTATGCT
AAGAAGGAATCTGATCTTAATGGCGCCCAGATCAAGCTTCGAGAATATGAAGCAGCACTCAATTCGAAAG
ATGCAGCTCTTGCTACTGCACTTGGTGACAAAAAAAGTTTAGAGGGAGATTTGGAGGATCTGAAGGATCA
GATTGCCCAGTTGGAAGCCTCCTTAGCTGCAGCCAAAAAACAGTTAGCAGATGAAACTTTACTTAAAGTA
GATTTGGAGAATCGTTGTCAGAGCCTTACTGAGGACTTGGAGTTTCGCAAAAGCATGTATGAAGAGGAGA
TTAACGAGACCAGAAGGAAGCATGAAACGCGCTTGGTAGAGGTGGATTCTGGGCGTCAAATTGAGTATGA
GTACAAGCTGGCGCAAGCCCTTCATGAGATGAGAGAGCAACATGATGCCCAAGTGAGGCTGTATAAGGAG
GAGCTGGAGCAGACTTACCATGCCAAACTTGAGAATGCCAGACTGTCATCAGAGATGAATACTTCTACTG
TCAACAGTGCCAGGGAAGAACTGATGGAAAGCCGCATGAGAATTGAGAGCCTTTCATCCCAGCTTTCTAA
TCTACAGAAAGAGTCTAGAGCATGTTTGGAAAGGATTCAAGAATTAGAGGACTTGCTTGCTAAAGAAAAA
GACAACTCTCGTCGCATGCTGACAGACAAAGAGAGAGAGATGGCGGAAATAAGGGATCAAATGCAGCAAC
AGCTGAATGACTATGAACAGCTTCTTGATGTAAAGTTAGCCCTGGACATGGAAATCAGTGCTTACAGGAA
ACTCTTAGAAGGCGAAGAAGAGAGGTTGAAGCTGTCTCCAAGCCCTTCTTCCCGTGTGACAGTATCCCGA
GCATCCTCAAGTCGTAGTGTACGTACAACTAGAGGAAAGCGGAAGAGGGTTGATGTGGAAGAATCAGAGG
CGAGTAGTAGTGTTAGCATCTCTCATTCCGCCTCAGCCACTGGAAATGTTTGCATCGAAGAAATTGATGT
TGATGGGAAATTTATCCGCTTGAAGAACACTTCTGAACAGGATCAACCAATGGGAGGCTGGGAGATGATC
AGAAAAATTGGAGACACATCAGTCAGTTATAAATATACCTCAAGATATGTGCTGAAGGCAGGCCAGACTG
TTACAATTTGGGCTGCAAACGCTGGTGTCACAGCCAGCCCCCCAACTGACCTCATCTGGAAGAACCAGAA
CTCGTGGGGCACTGGCGAAGATGTGAAGGTTATATTGAAAAATTCTCAGGGAGAGGAGGTTGCTCAAAGA
AGTACAGTCTTTAAAACAACCATACCTGAAGAAGAGGAGGAGGAGGAAGAAGCAGCTGGAGTGGTTGTTG
AGGAAGAACTTTTCCACCAGCAGGGAACCCCAAGAGCATCCAATAGAAGCTGTGCAATTATGTAGGGATC
CACCGGATCTAGATAACT
