>Addgene plasmid #57728 | Dendra2-LaminB1-10 | addgene partial sequence | sequence record 108046 | mCherry-F 5'-ccccgtaatgcagaagaaga-3'
GGGCAACATCAACATGGCCCTGCTGCTGGAGGGCGGCGGCCACTACCTGTGCGACTTCAAGACCACCTAC
AAGGCCAAGAAGGTGGTGCAGCTGCCCGACGCCCACTTCGTGGACCACCGCATCGAGATCCTGGGCAACG
ACAGCGACTACAACAAGGTGAAGCTGTACGAGCACGCCGTGGCCCGCTACAGCCCCCTGCCCAGCCAGGT
GTGGTCCGGACTCAGATCTCGAGCTCAAGCTTCGATGGCGACTGCGACCCCCGTGCCGCCGCGGATGGGC
AGCCGCGCTGGCGGCTCCCACCACGCCGCTGAGCCCCACGCGCCTGTCGCGGCTCCAGGAGAAGGAGGAG
CTGCGCGAGCTCAATGACCGGCTGGCGGTGTACATCGACAAGGTGCGCAGCCTGGAGACGGAGAACAGCG
CGCTGCAGCTGCAGGTGACGNAGCGCGAGGAG
