>Addgene plasmid #57728 | Dendra2-LaminB1-10 | addgene partial sequence | sequence record 109586 | Dendra2-F 5'-ATGAACACCCCGGGAATTAACCTG-3'
TGGAGGGCAACGTGAACGGCCACGCCTTCGTGATCGAGGGCGAGGGCAAGGGCAAGCCCTACGAGGGCAC
CCAGACCGCCAACCTGACCGTGAAGGAGGGCGCCCCCCTGCCCTTCAGCTACGACATCCTGACCACCGCC
GTGCACTACGGCAACCGGGTGTTCACCAAGTACCCCGAGGACATCCCCGACTACTTCAAGCAGAGCTTCC
CCGAGGGCTACAGCTGGGAGCGCACCATGACCTTCGAGGACAAGGGCATCTGCACCATCCGCAGCGACAT
CAGCCTGGAGGGCGACTGCTTCTTCCAGAACGTGCGCTTCAAGGGCACCAACTTCCCCCCCAACGGCCCC
GTGATGCAGAAGAAGACCCTGAAGTGGGAGCCCAGCACCGAGAAGCTGCACGTGCGCGACGGCCTGCTGG
TGGGCAACATCAACATGGCCCTGCTGCTGGAGGGCGGCGGCCACTACCTGTGCGACTTCAAGACCACCTA
CAAGGCCAAGAAGGTGGTGCAGCTGCCCGACGCCCACTTCGTGGACCACCGCATCGAGATCCTGGGCAAC
GACAGCGACTACAACAAGGTGAAGCTGTACGAGCACGCCGTGGCCCGCTACAGCCCCCTGCCCAGCCAGG
TGTGGTCCGGACTCAGATCTCGAGCTCAAGCTTCGATGGCGACTGCGACCCCCGTGCCGCCGCGGATGGG
CAGCCGCGCTGGCGGCCCCACCACGCCGCTGAGCCCCACGCGCCTGTCGCGGCTCCAGGAGAAGGAGGAG
CTGCGCGAGCTCAATGACCGGCTGGCGGTGTACATCGACAAGGTGCGCAGCCTGGAGACGGAGAACAGCG
CGCTGCAGCTGCAGGTGA
