[The description below was written by a language model from this plasmid's Addgene catalogue record.]
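Description:
Dendra2-LaminB1-10 is a mammalian expression plasmid that produces human lamin B1 (LMNB1) fused to the photoconvertible fluorescent protein Dendra2. It is built on a Dendra2 backbone of about 4.75 kb without the insert, is maintained as a high-copy plasmid in E. coli under kanamycin selection, and carries a neomycin resistance marker so that transfected mammalian cells can be selected with G418. The origin of replication is not named in the record, and no feature table is available to confirm the exact layout of elements.

Expression of the fusion is driven by the CMV promoter, a strong constitutive promoter for mammalian cells, and the listed 3′ sequencing primer indicates an SV40 polyadenylation signal downstream of the coding region. The construct name suggests Dendra2 lies upstream of lamin B1 with a short linker between them, but the record does not explicitly state the tag position or linker length. Lamin B1 is a structural component of the nuclear lamina, so the fusion serves as a marker of the nuclear envelope, which is the localization stated for this plasmid. Dendra2 initially fluoresces green (excitation 490 nm, emission 507 nm) and after photoconversion fluoresces red (excitation 553 nm, emission 573 nm). This makes the construct suited to live-cell imaging of the nuclear envelope. A selected population of labelled lamin can be photoconverted and then tracked over time, and photoconvertible fusions of this kind are also used in localization-based super-resolution microscopy.
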