Addgene plasmid #57728: Dendra2-LaminB1-10
Purpose: Localization: Nuclear Envelope, Excitation: 490 / 553, Emission: 507 / 573
Depositing lab: Michael Davidson. Depositing organization: Florida State University, Tallahassee. Publication: A bright and photostable photoconvertible fluorescent protein. McKinney SA, Murphy CS, Hazelwood KL, Davidson MW, Looger LL. Nat Methods. 2009 Feb . 6(2):131-3. 10.1038/nmeth.1296 PubMed 19169260.
Backbone
  Vector backbone: Dendra2
  Backbone size w/o insert (bp): 4750
  Vector type: Mammalian Expression
  Selectable markers: Neomycin (select with G418)
Growth in bacteria
  Bacterial resistance: Kanamycin, 50 μg/mL
  Growth temperature: 37°C
  Growth strain: DH5alpha
  Copy number: High Copy
Gene/Insert
  Gene/Insert name: LaminB1 (alt name: NM_005573.2)
  Species: H. sapiens (human)
  Entrez Gene: LMNB1 (a.k.a. ADLD, LMN, LMN2, LMNB, MCPH26)
  Promoter: CMV
  Tag / fusion protein: Dendra2
  Cloning method: Unknown
  Sequencing primers: 5′ CMV-F; 3′ SV40pA-R
Terms and licenses: Academic/Nonprofit Terms; Industry Terms
Depositor comments: . Excitation = 490 / 553; Emission = 507 / 573
How to cite: Dendra2-LaminB1-10 was a gift from Michael Davidson (Addgene plasmid # 57728 ; http://n2t.net/addgene:57728 ; RRID:Addgene_57728)
